Addgene plasmid #103602: LSB-hsa-miR-518c-3p
Purpose: Used to sense miRNA activity using fluorescence based tools. hsa-miR-518c-3p target in 3' UTR of of mKate. miRNA activity can be measured by the repression of mKate2 relative to EBFP2 fluorescent proteins . Plasmid is inherently unstable; please see Depositor Comments
Depositing lab: Ron Weiss. Depositing organization: Massachusetts Institute of Technology. Publication: A mixed antagonistic/synergistic miRNA repression model enables accurate predictions of multi-input miRNA sensor activity. Gam JJ, Babb J, Weiss R. Nat Commun. 2018 Jun 22;9(1):2430. doi: 10.1038/s41467-018-04575-0. PubMed 29934631.
Backbone
  Vector backbone: Low Sensor Backbone (LSB)
  Vector type: Mammalian Expression, Synthetic Biology
Growth in bacteria
  Bacterial resistance: Ampicillin and Kanamycin, 100 & 50 μg/mL
  Growth temperature: 30°C
  Growth strain: NEB Stable
  Copy number: High Copy
Gene/Insert
  Gene/Insert name: hsa-miR-518c-3p target
  Species: H. sapiens (human)
  Entrez Gene: MIR518C (a.k.a. MIRN518C)
  Promoter: EF-1a
  Cloning method: Gibson Cloning
Terms and licenses: Academic/Nonprofit Terms; Industry Terms: Not Available to Industry
Depositor comments: Please note that this plasmid is inherently unstable due to a repeating poly A element. We recommend performing a diagnostic digest on multiple colonies upon receipt. The depositors would like to note the presence of several discrepancies between the depositor sequence and physical plasmid sequence. In particular, the sequences upstream and downstream of the puromycin coding region have 10 bp insertions which do not affect the ability to perform puromycin selection. The sequences for those regions within the physical plasmids are as follows: Upstream of Puro: GAATTCGACCGCCTGTCTCAAGGTGCCACC; Downstream of Puro: GCTTTGAGACTACGCGTGAATTCACTCCTC. Please contact if you are interested in this plasmid prior to placing an order.
How to cite: LSB-hsa-miR-518c-3p was a gift from Ron Weiss (Addgene plasmid # 103602 ; http://n2t.net/addgene:103602 ; RRID:Addgene_103602)
