[The description below was written by a language model from this plasmid's Addgene catalogue record and pLannotate feature annotations shown in this document.]
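Description:
LSB-hsa-miR-518c-3p is an 11,047 nt mammalian expression plasmid built on the Low Sensor Backbone (LSB) for synthetic-biology work, designed as a two-colour fluorescent reporter of microRNA activity. It replicates in E. coli from a high-copy ColE1/pUC-type origin and carries both an ampicillin (β-lactamase) and a kanamycin (aph(3')-Ia) resistance gene, with dual selection listed in the record. A puromycin N-acetyltransferase gene followed by a rabbit β-globin polyadenylation signal is also present and is described by the depositor as usable for puromycin selection. No mammalian promoter is annotated directly upstream of it.

The payload consists of two parallel transcription units, each driven by the human EF-1α core promoter with its intron A and terminated by a β-globin-derived 3' region and poly(A) signal. One unit expresses the red fluorescent protein mKate2, and according to the catalogue entry its 3' UTR contains a target site for human miR-518c-3p. This site is not annotated as a separate feature in the table. The other unit expresses the blue protein EBFP2 without the target and serves as an internal reference. When miR-518c-3p is active in transfected cells, mKate2 output is repressed relative to EBFP2, so the red-to-blue ratio gives a normalised readout of miRNA activity. Gateway attB4, attB1 and attB2 scars flank the promoters and coding sequences, reflecting modular assembly of the parts, and the target insert itself was introduced by Gibson cloning.

The depositor notes that the repeated poly(A) elements make the plasmid inherently unstable. They also report small discrepancies between the deposited sequence and the physical plasmid, including short insertions flanking the puromycin coding region that do not impair selection.
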