Features (pLannotate 1.2.2; 28 found; start..end, strand, type, name):
     87..675     -  rep_origin     ori: high-copy-number ColE1/pMB1/pBR322/pUC origin of replication
    846..1706    -  CDS            AmpR: β-lactamase; bla; confers resistance to ampicillin, carbenicillin, and related antibiotics
   1707..1778    -  promoter       AmpR promoter: bla
   1857..2456    +  CDS            PuroR: puromycin N-acetyltransferase; pac from Streptomyces alboniger; confers resistance to puromycin
   2461..2541    +  CDS            HBB (fragment): HBB_PONPY - Experimental evidence at transcript level: Swiss-Prot protein existence level 2. Involved in oxygen transport from the lung to the various peripheral tissues. From Pongo pygmaeus (Bornean orangutan).
   2612..2667    +  polyA_signal   β-globin poly(A) signal: rabbit β-globin polyadenylation signal (Gil and Proudfoot, 1987)
   3646..3666    +  protein_bind   attB4: mutant version of attB; core recombination site for the Gateway® BP reaction BP Clonase™
   3734..3945    +  promoter       EF-1α core promoter: core promoter for human elongation factor EF-1α
   3946..4884    +  intron         EF-1α intron A: intron upstream of the start codon of human EF-1α
   4911..4931    +  protein_bind   attB1: mutant version of attB; core recombination site for the Gateway® BP reaction BP Clonase™
   4951..5646    +  CDS            mKate2: mKate2 is a basic (constitutively fluorescent) red fluorescent protein published in 2009, derived from Entacmaea quadricolor. It is reported to be a rapidly-maturing monomer with moderate acid sensitivity.
   5666..5690    -  protein_bind   attB2: mutant version of attB; recombination site for the Gateway® BP reaction BP Clonase™
   5838..5912    +  CDS            HBB (fragment): HBB_PONPY - Experimental evidence at transcript level: Swiss-Prot protein existence level 2. Involved in oxygen transport from the lung to the various peripheral tissues. From Pongo pygmaeus (Bornean orangutan).
   5983..6038    +  polyA_signal   β-globin poly(A) signal: rabbit β-globin polyadenylation signal (Gil and Proudfoot, 1987)
   6422..6447    +  misc_feature   SA: splice acceptor site
   7119..7139    +  protein_bind   attB4: mutant version of attB; core recombination site for the Gateway® BP reaction BP Clonase™
   7207..7418    +  promoter       EF-1α core promoter: core promoter for human elongation factor EF-1α
   7419..8357    +  intron         EF-1α intron A: intron upstream of the start codon of human EF-1α
   8384..8404    +  protein_bind   attB1: mutant version of attB; core recombination site for the Gateway® BP reaction BP Clonase™
   8415..9131    +  CDS            EBFP2: EBFP2 is a basic (constitutively fluorescent) blue fluorescent protein published in 2007, derived from Aequorea victoria. It is reported to be a rapidly-maturing monomer with moderate acid sensitivity.
   9139..9163    -  protein_bind   attB2: mutant version of attB; recombination site for the Gateway® BP reaction BP Clonase™
   9167..9247    +  CDS            HBB (fragment): HBB_PONPY - Experimental evidence at transcript level: Swiss-Prot protein existence level 2. Involved in oxygen transport from the lung to the various peripheral tissues. From Pongo pygmaeus (Bornean orangutan).
   9318..9373    +  polyA_signal   β-globin poly(A) signal: rabbit β-globin polyadenylation signal (Gil and Proudfoot, 1987)
   9756..9778    -  protein_bind   lac operator (fragment): The lac repressor binds to the lac operator to inhibit transcription in E. coli. This inhibition can be relieved by adding lactose or isopropyl-β-D-thiogalactopyranoside (IPTG). lac repressor encoded by lacI
   9782..9812    -  promoter       lac promoter: promoter for the E. coli lac operon
   9827..9848    -  protein_bind   CAP binding site: CAP binding activates transcription in the presence of cAMP. E. coli catabolite activator protein
   9861..9900    -  CDS            lacI (fragment): lac repressor; lacI; The lac repressor binds to the lac operator to inhibit transcription in E. coli. This inhibition can be relieved by adding lactose or isopropyl-β-D-thiogalactopyranoside (IPTG).
  10073..10882   +  CDS            KanR: aminoglycoside phosphotransferase; aph(3')-Ia; confers resistance to kanamycin in bacteria or G418 (Geneticin®) in eukaryotes
>Addgene plasmid #103602 | LSB-hsa-miR-518c-3p | depositor full sequence | sequence record 196252 | Full Sequence
AATTGAGGGGATAACGCAGGAAAGAACATGTGAGCAAAAGGCCAGCAAAAGGCCAGGAACCGTAAAAAGG
CCGCGTTGCTGGCGTTTTTCCATAGGCTCCGCCCCCCTGACGAGCATCACAAAAATCGACGCTCAAGTCA
GAGGTGGCGAAACCCGACAGGACTATAAAGATACCAGGCGTTTCCCCCTGGAAGCTCCCTCGTGCGCTCT
CCTGTTCCGACCCTGCCGCTTACCGGATACCTGTCCGCCTTTCTCCCTTCGGGAAGCGTGGCGCTTTCTC
ATAGCTCACGCTGTAGGTATCTCAGTTCGGTGTAGGTCGTTCGCTCCAAGCTGGGCTGTGTGCACGAACC
CCCCGTTCAGCCCGACCGCTGCGCCTTATCCGGTAACTATCGTCTTGAGTCCAACCCGGTAAGACACGAC
TTATCGCCACTGGCAGCAGCCACTGGTAACAGGATTAGCAGAGCGAGGTATGTAGGCGGTGCTACAGAGT
TCTTGAAGTGGTGGCCTAACTACGGCTACACTAGAAGAACAGTATTTGGTATCTGCGCTCTGCTGAAGCC
AGTTACCTTCGGAAAAAGAGTTGGTAGCTCTTGATCCGGCAAACAAACCACCGCTGGTAGCGGTGGTTTT
TTTGTTTGCAAGCAGCAGATTACGCGCAGAAAAAAAGGATCTCAAGAAGATCCTTTGATCTTTTCTACGG
GGTCTGACGCTCAGTGGAACGAAAACTCACGTTAAGGGATTTTGGTCATGAGATTATCAAAAAGGATCTT
CACCTAGATCCTTTTAAATTAAAAATGAAGTTTTAAATCAATCTAAAGTATATATGAGTAAACTTGGTCT
GACAGTTACCAATGCTTAATCAGTGAGGCACCTATCTCAGCGATCTGTCTATTTCGTTCATCCATAGTTG
CCTGACTCCCCGTCGTGTAGATAACTACGATACGGGAGGGCTTACCATCTGGCCCCAGTGCTGCAATGAT
ACCGCGAGAACCACGCTCACCGGCTCCAGATTTATCAGCAATAAACCAGCCAGCCGGAAGGGCCGAGCGC
AGAAGTGGTCCTGCAACTTTATCCGCCTCCATCCAGTCTATTAATTGTTGCCGGGAAGCTAGAGTAAGTA
GTTCGCCAGTTAATAGTTTGCGCAACGTTGTTGCCATTGCTACAGGCATCGTGGTGTCACGCTCGTCGTT
TGGTATGGCTTCATTCAGCTCCGGTTCCCAACGATCAAGGCGAGTTACATGATCCCCCATGTTGTGCAAA
AAAGCGGTTAGCTCCTTCGGTCCTCCGATCGTTGTCAGAAGTAAGTTGGCCGCAGTGTTATCACTCATGG
TTATGGCAGCACTGCATAATTCTCTTACTGTCATGCCATCCGTAAGATGCTTTTCTGTGACTGGTGAGTA
CTCAACCAAGTCATTCTGAGAATAGTGTATGCGGCGACCGAGTTGCTCTTGCCCGGCGTCAATACGGGAT
AATACCGCGCCACATAGCAGAACTTTAAAAGTGCTCATCATTGGAAAACGTTCTTCGGGGCGAAAACTCT
CAAGGATCTTACCGCTGTTGAGATCCAGTTCGATGTAACCCACTCGTGCACCCAACTGATCTTCAGCATC
TTTTACTTTCACCAGCGTTTCTGGGTGAGCAAAAACAGGAAGGCAAAATGCCGCAAAAAAGGGAATAAGG
GCGACACGGAAATGTTGAATACTCATACTCTTCCTTTTTCAATATTATTGAAGCATTTATCAGGGTTATT
GTCTCATGAGCGGATACATATTTGAATGTAGCTCCGAATTTCTCGAGGGCTTGTCGACGACGGCGGTCTC
CGTCGTCAGGATCATGAATTCGACCCGCCTGCCACCATGACCGAGTACAAGCCCACGGTGCGCCTCGCCA
CCCGCGACGACGTCCCCCGGGCCGTACGCACCCTCGCCGCCGCGTTCGCCGACTACCCCGCCACGCGCCA
CACCGTCGACCCGGACCGCCACATCGAGCGGGTCACCGAGCTGCAAGAACTCTTCCTCACGCGCGTCGGG
CTCGACATCGGCAAGGTGTGGGTCGCGGACGACGGCGCCGCGGTGGCGGTCTGGACCACGCCGGAGAGCG
TCGAAGCGGGGGCGGTGTTCGCCGAGATCGGCCCGCGCATGGCCGAGTTGAGCGGTTCCCGGCTGGCCGC
GCAGCAACAGATGGAAGGCCTCCTGGCGCCGCACCGGCCCAAGGAGCCCGCGTGGTTCCTGGCCACCGTC
GGCGTCTCGCCCGACCACCAGGGCAAGGGTCTGGGCAGCGCCGTCGTGCTCCCCGGAGTGGAGGCGGCCG
AGCGCGCCGGGGTGCCCGCCTTCCTGGAGACATCCGCGCCCCGCAACCTCCCCTTCTACGAGCGGCTCGG
CTTCACCGTCACCGCCGACGTCGAGGTGCCCGAAGGACCGCGCACCTGGTGCATGACCCGCAAGCCCGGT
GCCTGATACGCGTGAATTCACTCCTCAGGTGCAGGCTGCCTATCAGAAGGTGGTGGCTGGTGTGGCCAAT
GCCCTGGCTCACAAATACCACTGAGATCTTTTTCCCTCTGCCAAAAATTATGGGGACATCATGAAGCCCC
TTGAGCATCTGACTTCTGGCTAATAAAGGAAATTTATTTTCATTGCAATAGTGTGTTGGAATTTTTTGTG
TCTCTCACTCGGAAGGACATATGGGAGGGCAAATCATTTAAAACATCAGAATGAGTATTTGGTTTAGAGT
TTGGCAACATATGCCCATATGCTGGCTGCCATGAACAAAGGTTGGCTATAAAGAGGTCATCAGTATATGA
AACAGCCCCCTGCTGTCCATTCCTTATTCCATAGAAAAGCCTTGACTTGAGGTTAGATTTTTTTTATATT
TTGTTTTGTGTTATTTTTTTCTTTAACATCCCTAAAATTTTCCTTACATGTTTTACTAGCCAGATTTTTC
CTCCTCTCCTGACTACTCCCAGTCATAGCTGTCCCTCTTCTCTTATGGAGATCCCTCGACCTGCAGCCCA
AGCTTGAATTCTCTAGAATTACCCTGTTATCCCTATGCTTGGTTTACCGAGCTCTTATTGGTTTTCAAAC
TTCATTGACTGTGCCCAACGCGCCTGGGAGCTCACGGGGACAGCCCCCCCCCAAAGCCCCCAGGGATGTA
ATTACGTCCCTCCCCCGCTAGGGGGCAGCAGCGAGCCGCCCGGGGCTCCGCTCCGGTCCGGCGCTCCCCC
CGCATCCCCGAGCCGGCAGCGTGCGGGGACAGCCCGGGCACGGGGAAGGTGGCACGGGATCGCTTTCCTC
TGAACGCTTCTCGCTGCTCTTTGAGCCTGCAGACACCTGGGGGGATACGGGGAAAAAGCTAGGCTGAAAG
ACCGGTTCTTAGAATGACACGCGCCTGGGAGCTCACGGGGACAGCCCCCCCCCAAAGCCCCCAGGGATGT
AATTACGTCCCTCCCCCGCTAGGGGGCAGCAGCGAGCCGCCCGGGGCTCCGCTCCGGTCCGGCGCTCCCC
CCGCATCCCCGAGCCGGCAGCGTGCGGGGACAGCCCGGGCACGGGGAAGGTGGCACGGGATCGCTTTCCT
CTGAACGCTTCTCGCTGCTCTTTGAGCCTGCAGACACCTGGGGGGATACGGGGAAAAAGCTAACTTCTGA
GACGACAACTTTGTATAGAAAAGTTGGCTCCGAATTCGCCCTTGACAGCAGAGATCCAGTTTGGTTAATT
AATTGGCTCCGGTGCCCGTCAGTGGGCAGAGCGCACATCGCCCACAGTCCCCGAGAAGTTGTGGGGAGGG
GTCGGCAATTGAACCGGTGCCTAGAGAAGGTGGCGCGGGGTAAACTGGGAAAGTGATGTCGTGTACTGGC
TCCGCCTTTTTCCCGAGGGTGGGGGAGAACCGTATATAAGTGCAGTAGTCGCCGTGAACGTTCTTTTTCG
CAACGGGTTTGCCGCCAGAACACAGGTAAGTGCCGTGTGTGGTTCCCGCGGGCCTGGCCTCTTTACGGGT
TATGGCCCTTGCGTGCCTTGAATTACTTCCACCTGGCTGCAGTACGTGATTCTTGATCCCGAGCTTCGGG
TTGGAAGTGGGTGGGAGAGTTCGAGGCCTTGCGCTTAAGGAGCCCCTTCGCCTCGTGCTTGAGTTGAGGC
CTGGCCTGGGCGCTGGGGCCGCCGCGTGCGAATCTGGTGGCACCTTCGCGCCTGTCTCGCTGCTTTCGAT
AAGTCTCTAGCCATTTAAAATTTTTGATGACCTGCTGCGACGCTTTTTTTCTGGCAAGATAGTCTTGTAA
ATGCGGGCCAAGATCTGCACACTGGTATTTCGGTTTTTGGGGCCGCGGGCGGCGACGGGGCCCGTGCGTC
CCAGCGCACATGTTCGGCGAGGCGGGGCCTGCGAGCGCGGCCACCGAGAATCGGACGGGGGTAGTCTCAA
GCTGGCCGGCCTGCTCTGGTGCCTGGCCTCGCGCCGCCGTGTATCGCCCCGCCCTGGGCGGCAAGGCTGG
CCCGGTCGGCACCAGTTGCGTGAGCGGAAAGATGGCCGCTTCCCGGCCCTGCTGCAGGGAGCTCAAAATG
GAGGACGCGGCGCTCGGGAGAGCGGGCGGGTGAGTCACCCACACAAAGGAAAAGGGCCTTTCCGTCCTCA
GCCGTCGCTTCATGTGACTCCACGGAGTACCGGGCGCCGTCCAGGCACCTCGATTAGTTCTCGAGCTTTT
GGAGTACGTCGTCTTTAGGTTGGGGGGAGGGGTTTTATGCGATGGAGTTTCCCCACACTGAGTGGGTGGA
GACTGAAGTTAGGCCAGCTTGGCACTTGATGTAATTCTCCTTGGAATTTGCCCTTTTTGAGTTTGGATCT
TGGTTCATTCTCAAGCCTCAGACAGTGGTTCAAAGTTTTTTTCTTCCATTTCAGGTGTCGTGAGAAGGGC
GAATTCGACCCAAGTTTGTACAAAAAAGCAGGCTGGATCCAGGTGCCACCATGGTGAGCGAGCTGATTAA
GGAGAACATGCACATGAAGCTGTACATGGAGGGCACCGTGAACAACCACCACTTCAAGTGCACATCCGAG
GGCGAAGGCAAGCCCTACGAGGGCACCCAGACCATGAGAATCAAGGCGGTCGAGGGCGGCCCTCTCCCCT
TCGCCTTCGACATCCTGGCTACCAGCTTCATGTACGGCAGCAAAACCTTCATCAACCACACCCAGGGCAT
CCCCGACTTCTTTAAGCAGTCCTTCCCCGAGGGCTTCACATGGGAGAGAGTCACCACATACGAAGATGGG
GGCGTGCTGACCGCTACCCAGGACACCAGCCTCCAGGACGGCTGCCTCATCTACAACGTCAAGATCAGAG
GGGTGAACTTCCCATCCAACGGCCCTGTGATGCAGAAGAAAACACTCGGCTGGGAGGCCTCCACCGAGAC
ACTGTACCCCGCTGACGGCGGCCTGGAAGGCAGAGCCGACATGGCCCTGAAGCTCGTGGGCGGGGGCCAC
CTGATCTGCAACCTTAAGACCACATACAGATCCAAGAAACCCGCTAAGAACCTCAAGATGCCCGGCGTCT
ACTATGTGGACAGGAGACTGGAAAGAATCAAGGAGGCCGACAAAGAGACATACGTCGAGCAGCACGAGGT
GGCTGTGGCCAGATACTGCGACCTCCCTAGCAAACTGGGGCACAAACTTAATTGAGAATTCTACCACCCA
GCTTTCTTGTACAAAGTGGTACGTCTCAAGACCAGAGGTCTCTGCTTGATCCACTACACTCTAAAGAGAA
GCGCTTTGACACTCTAAAGAGAAGCGCTTTGACACTCTAAAGAGAAGCGCTTTGACACTCTAAAGAGAAG
CGCTTTGCAACCAGAAGAGACCTGTGCTTCACTCCTCAGGTGCAGGCTGCCTATCAGAAGGTGGTGGCTG
GTGTGGCCAATGCCCTGGCTCACAAATACCACTGAGATCTTTTTCCCTCTGCCAAAAATTATGGGGACAT
CATGAAGCCCCTTGAGCATCTGACTTCTGGCTAATAAAGGAAATTTATTTTCATTGCAATAGTGTGTTGG
AATTTTTTGTGTCTCTCACTCGGAAGGACATATGGGAGGGCAAATCATTTAAAACATCAGAATGAGTATT
TGGTTTAGAGTTTGGCAACATATGCCCATATGCTGGCTGCCATGAACAAAGGTTGGCTATAAAGAGGTCA
TCAGTATATGAAACAGCCCCCTGCTGTCCATTCCTTATTCCATAGAAAAGCCTTGACTTGAGGTTAGATT
TTTTTTATATTTTGTTTTGTGTTATTTTTTTCTTTAACATCCCTAAAATTTTCCTTACATGTTTTACTAG
CCAGATTTTTCCTCCTCTCCTGACTACTCCCAGTCATAGCTGTCCCTCTTCTCTTATGGAGATCCCGAGC
GGTGCGTTTTTATGCTTGTAGTATTGTATAATGTTTTTAAGATCCAAGCTTCTGACCTCTTCTCTTCCTC
CCACAGGGCCTCGAGACAATTGCATCGATGGTACCAGTGAAAGTCTGCAATGAATTCGAGTTGGCGCGCC
TGTCATTCTAAATCTCTCTTTCAGCCTAAAGCTTTTTCCCCGTATCCCCCCAGGTGTCTGCAGGCTCAAA
GAGCAGCGAGAAGCGTTCAGAGGAAAGCGATCCCGTGCCACCTTCCCCGTGCCCGGGCTGTCCCCGCACG
CTGCCGGCTCGGGGATGCGGGGGGAGCGCCGGACCGGAGCGGAGCCCCGGGCGGCTCGCTGCTGCCCCCT
AGCGGGGGAGGGACGTAATTACATCCCTGGGGGCTTTGGGAGGGGGCTGTCCCCGTGAGCTCCCAGGCGC
GCCTGTCATTCTAAATCTCTCTTTCAGCCTAAAGCTTTTTCCCCGTATCCCCCCAGGTGTCTGCAGGCTC
AAAGAGCAGCGAGAAGCGTTCAGAGGAAAGCGATCCCGTGCCACCTTCCCCGTGCCCGGGCTGTCCCCGC
ACGCTGCCGGCTCGGGGATGCGGGGGGAGCGCCGGACCGGAGCGGAGCCCCGGGCGGCTCGCTGCTGCCC
CCTAGCGGGGGAGGGACGTAATTACATCCCTGGGGGCTTTGGGGGGGGGCTGTCCCCGTGAGCTCCCAGG
CGCGCCAACTCGGTACCGTATCGATGTCGACGTTAACGCTAGTGATATCAACTTTGTATAGAAAAGTTGG
CTCCGAATTCGCCCTTGACAGCAGAGATCCAGTTTGGTTAATTAATTGGCTCCGGTGCCCGTCAGTGGGC
AGAGCGCACATCGCCCACAGTCCCCGAGAAGTTGTGGGGAGGGGTCGGCAATTGAACCGGTGCCTAGAGA
AGGTGGCGCGGGGTAAACTGGGAAAGTGATGTCGTGTACTGGCTCCGCCTTTTTCCCGAGGGTGGGGGAG
AACCGTATATAAGTGCAGTAGTCGCCGTGAACGTTCTTTTTCGCAACGGGTTTGCCGCCAGAACACAGGT
AAGTGCCGTGTGTGGTTCCCGCGGGCCTGGCCTCTTTACGGGTTATGGCCCTTGCGTGCCTTGAATTACT
TCCACCTGGCTGCAGTACGTGATTCTTGATCCCGAGCTTCGGGTTGGAAGTGGGTGGGAGAGTTCGAGGC
CTTGCGCTTAAGGAGCCCCTTCGCCTCGTGCTTGAGTTGAGGCCTGGCCTGGGCGCTGGGGCCGCCGCGT
GCGAATCTGGTGGCACCTTCGCGCCTGTCTCGCTGCTTTCGATAAGTCTCTAGCCATTTAAAATTTTTGA
TGACCTGCTGCGACGCTTTTTTTCTGGCAAGATAGTCTTGTAAATGCGGGCCAAGATCTGCACACTGGTA
TTTCGGTTTTTGGGGCCGCGGGCGGCGACGGGGCCCGTGCGTCCCAGCGCACATGTTCGGCGAGGCGGGG
CCTGCGAGCGCGGCCACCGAGAATCGGACGGGGGTAGTCTCAAGCTGGCCGGCCTGCTCTGGTGCCTGGC
CTCGCGCCGCCGTGTATCGCCCCGCCCTGGGCGGCAAGGCTGGCCCGGTCGGCACCAGTTGCGTGAGCGG
AAAGATGGCCGCTTCCCGGCCCTGCTGCAGGGAGCTCAAAATGGAGGACGCGGCGCTCGGGAGAGCGGGC
GGGTGAGTCACCCACACAAAGGAAAAGGGCCTTTCCGTCCTCAGCCGTCGCTTCATGTGACTCCACGGAG
TACCGGGCGCCGTCCAGGCACCTCGATTAGTTCTCGAGCTTTTGGAGTACGTCGTCTTTAGGTTGGGGGG
AGGGGTTTTATGCGATGGAGTTTCCCCACACTGAGTGGGTGGAGACTGAAGTTAGGCCAGCTTGGCACTT
GATGTAATTCTCCTTGGAATTTGCCCTTTTTGAGTTTGGATCTTGGTTCATTCTCAAGCCTCAGACAGTG
GTTCAAAGTTTTTTTCTTCCATTTCAGGTGTCGTGAGAAGGGCGAATTCGACCCAAGTTTGTACAAAAAA
GCAGGCTCGCCACCATGGTGAGCAAGGGCGAGGAGCTGTTCACCGGGGTGGTGCCCATCCTGGTCGAGCT
GGACGGCGACGTAAACGGCCACAAGTTCAGCGTGAGGGGCGAGGGCGAGGGCGATGCCACCAACGGCAAG
CTGACCCTGAAGTTCATCTGCACCACCGGCAAGCTGCCCGTGCCCTGGCCCACCCTCGTGACCACCCTGA
GCCACGGCGTGCAGTGCTTCGCCCGCTACCCCGACCACATGAAGCAGCACGACTTCTTCAAGTCCGCCAT
GCCCGAAGGCTACGTCCAGGAGCGCACCATCTTCTTCAAGGACGACGGCACCTACAAGACCCGCGCCGAG
GTGAAGTTCGAGGGCGACACCCTAGTGAACCGCATCGAGCTGAAGGGCGTCGACTTCAAGGAGGACGGCA
ACATCCTGGGGCACAAGCTGGAGTACAACTTCAACAGCCACAACATCTATATCATGGCCGTCAAGCAGAA
GAACGGCATCAAGGTGAACTTCAAGATCCGCCACAACGTGGAGGACGGCAGCGTGCAGCTCGCCGACCAC
TACCAGCAGAACACCCCCATCGGCGACGGCCCCGTGCTGCTGCCCGACAGCCACTACCTGAGCACCCAGT
CCGTGCTGAGCAAAGACCCCAACGAGAAGCGCGATCACATGGTCCTGCTGGAGTTCCGCACCGCCGCCGG
GATCACTCTCGGCATGGACGAGCTGTACAAGTAATACCACCCAGCTTTCTTGTACAAAGTGGTACGCGTG
AATTCACTCCTCAGGTGCAGGCTGCCTATCAGAAGGTGGTGGCTGGTGTGGCCAATGCCCTGGCTCACAA
ATACCACTGAGATCTTTTTCCCTCTGCCAAAAATTATGGGGACATCATGAAGCCCCTTGAGCATCTGACT
TCTGGCTAATAAAGGAAATTTATTTTCATTGCAATAGTGTGTTGGAATTTTTTGTGTCTCTCACTCGGAA
GGACATATGGGAGGGCAAATCATTTAAAACATCAGAATGAGTATTTGGTTTAGAGTTTGGCAACATATGC
CCATATGCTGGCTGCCATGAACAAAGGTTGGCTATAAAGAGGTCATCAGTATATGAAACAGCCCCCTGCT
GTCCATTCCTTATTCCATAGAAAAGCCTTGACTTGAGGTTAGATTTTTTTTATATTTTGTTTTGTGTTAT
TTTTTTCTTTAACATCCCTAAAATTTTCCTTACATGTTTTACTAGCCAGATTTTTCCTCCTCTCCTGACT
ACTCCCAGTCATAGCTGTCCCTCTTCTCTTATGGAGATCCCTCGACCTGCAGCCCAAGCTTGGCGTAATC
ATGGTCATAGCTGTTTCCTGTGTGAAATTGTTATCCGCTCACAATTCCACACAACATACGAGCCGGAAGC
ATAAAGTGTAAAGCCTGGGGTGCCTAATGAGTGAGCTAACTCACATTAATTGCGTTGCGCTCACTGCCCG
CTTTCCAGTCGGGAAACCTGTCGTGCCAGCGGATCGACAGTACTAAGCTTGGTCTAATACCCAATCTCTC
GTCTTATCCAGATGTTTTATACGCCTCTGGCCCGTGTCTCAAAATCTCTGATGTTACATTGCACAAGATA
AAATAATATCATCATGAACAATAAAACTGTCTGCTTACATAAACAGTAATACAAGGGGTGTTATGAGCCA
TATTCAACGGGAAACGTCGAGGCCGCGATTAAATTCCAACATGGATGCTGATTTATATGGGTATAAATGG
GCTCGCGATAATGTCGGGCAATCAGGTGCGACAATCTATCGCTTGTATGGGAAGCCCGATGCGCCAGAGT
TGTTTCTGAAACATGGCAAAGGTAGCGTTGCCAATGATGTTACAGATGAGATGGTCAGACTAAACTGGCT
GACGGAATTTATGCCTCTTCCGACCATCAAGCATTTTATCCGTACTCCTGATGATGCATGGTTACTCACC
ACTGCGATCCCCGGAAAAACAGCATTCCAGGTATTAGAAGAATATCCTGATTCAGGTGAAAATATTGTTG
ATGCGCTGGCAGTGTTCCTGCGCCGGTTGCATTCGATTCCTGTTTGTAATTGTCCTTTTAACAGCGATCG
CGTATTTCGTCTCGCTCAGGCGCAATCACGAATGAATAACGGTTTGGTTGATGCGAGTGATTTTGATGAC
GAGCGTAATGGCTGGCCTGTTGAACAAGTCTGGAAAGAAATGCATAAACTTTTGCCATTCTCACCGGATT
CAGTCGTCACTCATGGTGATTTCTCACTTGATAACCTTATTTTTGACGAGGGGAAATTAATAGGTTGTAT
TGATGTTGGACGAGTCGGAATCGCAGACCGATACCAGGATCTTGCCATCCTATGGAACTGCCTCGGTGAG
TTTTCTCCTTCATTACAGAAACGGCTTTTTCAAAAATATGGTATTGATAATCCTGATATGAATAAATTGC
AGTTTCATTTGATGCTCGATGAGTTTTTCTAATCAGAATTGGTTAATTGGTTGTAACACTGGCAGAGCAT
TACGCTGACTTGACGGGACGGCGCAAGCTCATGACCAAAATCCCTTAACGTGAGTTACGCGTCGTTCCAC
TGAGCGTCAGAGGTATCACTAGTATTACAGAGGTAAGTTATAACAGTCGCCTAACCC
