>Addgene plasmid #103602 | LSB-hsa-miR-518c-3p | depositor partial sequence | sequence record 196253 | hsa-miR-518c-3p target
ACACTCTAAAGAGAAGCGCTTTG
